Addgene plasmid #58341: pcDNA3.1-hNox3
Purpose: expresses human Nox3 in mammalian cells
Depositing lab: Botond Banfi. Depositing organization: University of Iowa. Publication: Inactivation of NADPH oxidase organizer 1 results in severe imbalance. Kiss PJ, Knisz J, Zhang Y, Baltrusaitis J, Sigmund CD, Thalmann R, Smith RJ, Verpy E, Banfi B. Curr Biol. 2006 Jan 24;16(2):208-13. 10.1016/j.cub.2005.12.025 PubMed 16431374.
Backbone
  Vector backbone: pcDNA3.1
  Backbone manufacturer: Invitrogen
  Backbone size w/o insert (bp): 5500
  Total vector size (bp): 7200
  Vector type: Mammalian Expression
  Selectable markers: Neomycin (select with G418)
Growth in bacteria
  Bacterial resistance: Ampicillin, 100 μg/mL
  Growth temperature: 37°C
  Growth strain: JM109
  Copy number: High Copy
Gene/Insert
  Gene/Insert name: NADPH oxidase 3 (alt name: Nox3)
  Species: H. sapiens (human)
  Insert size (bp): 1700
  Entrez Gene: NOX3 (a.k.a. GP91-3, MOX-2)
  Promoter: CMV
  Cloning method: Restriction Enzyme; 5′ cloning site NheI (not destroyed); 3′ cloning site NotI (not destroyed)
  Sequencing primers: 5′ T7; 3′ n/a
Terms and licenses: Academic/Nonprofit Terms; Industry Terms: Not Available to Industry
How to cite: pcDNA3.1-hNox3 was a gift from Botond Banfi (Addgene plasmid # 58341 ; http://n2t.net/addgene:58341 ; RRID:Addgene_58341)
