[The description below was written by a language model from this plasmid's Addgene catalogue record and pLannotate feature annotations shown in this document.]
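Description:
pcDNA3.1-hNox3 is a mammalian expression plasmid built on the commercial pcDNA3.1 backbone and carrying the human NADPH oxidase 3 (NOX3, also called MOX2 or GP91-3) coding sequence. The roughly 1.7 kb insert was cloned between NheI and NotI sites, both retained, giving a construct listed at about 7.2 kb; the deposited full sequence is 7,059 nt. In bacteria the plasmid replicates from a high-copy ColE1/pUC-type origin and is selected through the β-lactamase (AmpR) gene with its own promoter. An f1 phage origin is also present, which in principle permits single-stranded DNA production.

NOX3 expression is driven by the human cytomegalovirus immediate-early enhancer and promoter and terminated by the bovine growth hormone polyadenylation signal. A T7 promoter lies between the CMV promoter and the coding sequence, serving as a sequencing primer site and potentially allowing in vitro transcription. No epitope tag or reporter is annotated, so the protein appears to be expressed untagged. A separate cassette, consisting of the SV40 enhancer/early promoter, the neomycin phosphotransferase gene and the SV40 poly(A) signal, allows G418 selection of stably transfected cells. Several short annotated fragments (bom, a truncated HIV-1 LTR match, ble, lacI and lac promoter/operator remnants) are likely backbone remnants or annotation matches rather than functional parts.

NOX3 is a superoxide-generating oxidase that acts in complex with p22phox and contributes to formation of the inner-ear otoconia involved in gravity perception. The plasmid is intended for transient or stable expression of human NOX3 in mammalian cells, and the associated publication concerns NADPH oxidase organizer 1 and balance defects.
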