Features (pLannotate 1.2.2; 20 found; start..end, strand, type, name):
     28..80      -  misc_feature   bom (fragment): basis of mobility region from pBR322
    235..614     +  enhancer       CMV enhancer: human cytomegalovirus immediate early enhancer
    615..818     +  promoter       CMV promoter: human cytomegalovirus (CMV) immediate early promoter
    814..847     +  LTR            5' LTR (truncated) (fragment): truncated 5' long terminal repeat (LTR) from HIV-1
    863..881     +  promoter       T7 promoter: promoter for bacteriophage T7 RNA polymerase
    905..2605    +  CDS            NOX3: NOX3_HUMAN - Also known as MOX2. Experimental evidence at protein level: Swiss-Prot protein existence level 1. NADPH oxidase which constitutively produces superoxide upon formation of a complex with CYBA/p22phox. Plays a role in the biogenesis of otoconia/otolith, which are crystalline structures of the inner ear involved in the perception of gravity. From Homo sapiens (Human).
   2659..2883    +  polyA_signal   bGH poly(A) signal: bovine growth hormone polyadenylation signal
   2887..2908    +  promoter       SV40 promoter (fragment): SV40 enhancer and early promoter
   2929..3357    +  rep_origin     f1 ori (sequence partly withheld): f1 bacteriophage origin of replication; arrow indicates direction of (+) strand synthesis
   3371..3700    +  promoter       SV40 promoter: SV40 enhancer and early promoter
   3767..4558    +  CDS            neo: KKA2_KLEPN - Also known as kan, nptII. Experimental evidence at protein level: Swiss-Prot protein existence level 1. Resistance to kanamycin, neomycin, paromomycin, ribostamycin, butirosin and gentamicin B. From Klebsiella pneumoniae.
   4582..4740    +  CDS            ble (fragment): BLE_KLEPN - Experimental evidence at protein level: Swiss-Prot protein existence level 1. Binding protein with a strong affinity to the bleomycin family of antibiotics. Binds to CL990; an antimitotic-antibiotic compound. From Klebsiella pneumoniae.
   4735..4856    +  polyA_signal   SV40 poly(A) signal: SV40 polyadenylation signal
   4929..4945    -  protein_bind   lac operator: The lac repressor binds to the lac operator to inhibit transcription in E. coli. This inhibition can be relieved by adding lactose or isopropyl-β-D-thiogalactopyranoside (IPTG). lac repressor encoded by lacI
   4953..4983    -  promoter       lac promoter: promoter for the E. coli lac operon
   4998..5019    -  protein_bind   CAP binding site: CAP binding activates transcription in the presence of cAMP. E. coli catabolite activator protein
   5032..5124    -  CDS            lacI (fragment): lac repressor; lacI; The lac repressor binds to the lac operator to inhibit transcription in E. coli. This inhibition can be relieved by adding lactose or isopropyl-β-D-thiogalactopyranoside (IPTG).
   5307..5892    -  rep_origin     ori: high-copy-number ColE1/pMB1/pBR322/pUC origin of replication
   6063..6923    -  CDS            AmpR: β-lactamase; bla; confers resistance to ampicillin, carbenicillin, and related antibiotics
   6924..7028    -  promoter       AmpR promoter: bla
>Addgene plasmid #58341 | pcDNA3.1-hNox3 | depositor full sequence | sequence record 90107 | pcDNA3.1-hNox3 sequence 7059 bps
GACGGATCGGGAGATCTCCCGATCCCCTATGGTGCACTCTCAGTACAATCTGCTCTGATGCCGCATAGTT
AAGCCAGTATCTGCTCCCTGCTTGTGTGTTGGAGGTCGCTGAGTAGTGCGCGAGCAAAATTTAAGCTACA
ACAAGGCAAGGCTTGACCGACAATTGCATGAAGAATCTGCTTAGGGTTAGGCGTTTTGCGCTGCTTCGCG
ATGTACGGGCCAGATATACGCGTTGACATTGATTATTGACTAGTTATTAATAGTAATCAATTACGGGGTC
ATTAGTTCATAGCCCATATATGGAGTTCCGCGTTACATAACTTACGGTAAATGGCCCGCCTGGCTGACCG
CCCAACGACCCCCGCCCATTGACGTCAATAATGACGTATGTTCCCATAGTAACGCCAATAGGGACTTTCC
ATTGACGTCAATGGGTGGAGTATTTACGGTAAACTGCCCACTTGGCAGTACATCAAGTGTATCATATGCC
AAGTACGCCCCCTATTGACGTCAATGACGGTAAATGGCCCGCCTGGCATTATGCCCAGTACATGACCTTA
TGGGACTTTCCTACTTGGCAGTACATCTACGTATTAGTCATCGCTATTACCATGGTGATGCGGTTTTGGC
AGTACATCAATGGGCGTGGATAGCGGTTTGACTCACGGGGATTTCCAAGTCTCCACCCCATTGACGTCAA
TGGGAGTTTGTTTTGGCACCAAAATCAACGGGACTTTCCAAAATGTCGTAACAACTCCGCCCCATTGACG
CAAATGGGCGGTAGGCGTGTACGGTGGGAGGTCTATATAAGCAGAGCTCTCTGGCTAACTAGAGAACCCA
CTGCTTACTGGCTTATCGAAATTAATACGACTCACTATAGGGAGACCCAAGCTGGCTAGCCACCATGGGG
TGCTGGATTTTGAATGAGGGTCTCTCCACCATATTAGTACTCTCATGGCTGGGAATAAATTTTTATCTGT
TTATTGACACGTTCTACTGGTATGAAGAGGAGGAGTCTTTCCATTACACACGAGTTATTTTGGGTTCAAC
ACTGGCTTGGGCACGAGCATCCGCACTGTGCCTGAATTTTAACTGCATGCTAATTCTAATACCTGTCAGT
CGAAACCTTATTTCATTCATAAGAGGAACAAGTATTTGCTGCAGAGGACCGTGGAGGAGGCAATTAGACA
AAAACCTCAGATTTCACAAACTGGTCGCCTATGGGATAGCTGTTAATGCAACCATCCACATCGTGGCGCA
TTTCTTCAACCTGGAACGCTACCACTGGAGCCAGTCCGAGGAGGCCCAGGGACTTCTGGCCGCACTTTCC
AAGCTGGGCAACACCCCTAACGAGAGCTACCTCAACCCTGTCCGGACCTTCCCCACAAACACAACCACTG
AATTGCTAAGGACAATAGCAGGCGTCACCGGTCTGGTGATCTCTCTGGCTTTAGTCTTGATCATGACCTC
GTCAACTGAGTTCATCAGACAGGCCTCCTATGAGTTGTTCTGGTACACACACCATGTTTTCATCGTCTTC
TTTCTCAGCCTGGCCATCCATGGGACGGGTCGGATTGTTCGAGGCCAAACCCAAGACAGTCTCTCTCTGC
ACAACATCACCTTCTGTAGAGACCGCTATGCAGAATGGCAGACAGTGGCCCAATGCCCCGTGCCTCAATT
TTCTGGCAAGGAACCCTCGGCTTGGAAATGGATTTTAGGCCCTGTGGTCTTGTATGCATGTGAAAGAATA
ATTAGGTTCTGGCGATTTCAACAAGAAGTTGTCATTACCAAGGTGGTAAGCCACCCCTCTGGAGTCCTGG
AACTTCACATGAAAAAGCGTGGCTTTAAAATGGCGCCAGGGCAGTACATCTTGGTGCAGTGCCCAGCCAT
ATCTTCGCTGGAGTGGCACCCCTTCACCCTTACCTCTGCCCCCCAGGAGGACTTTTTCAGCGTGCACATC
CGGGCAGCAGGAGACTGGACAGCAGCGCTACTGGAGGCCTTTGGGGCAGAGGGACAGGCCCTCCAGGAGC
CCTGGAGCCTGCCAAGGCTGGCAGTGGACGGGCCCTTTGGAACTGCCCTGACAGATGTATTTCACTACCC
AGTGTGTGTGTGCGTTGCCGCGGGGATCGGAGTCACTCCCTTCGCTGCTCTTCTGAAATCTATATGGTAC
AAATGCAGTGAGGCACAGACCCCACTGAAGCTGAGCAAGGTGTATTTCTACTGGATTTGCCGGGATGCAA
GAGCTTTTGAGTGGTTTGCTGATCTCTTACTCTCCCTGGAAACACGGATGAGTGAGCAGGGGAAAACTCA
CTTTCTGAGTTATCATATATTTCTTACCGGCTGGGATGAAAATCAGGCTCTTCACATAGCTTTACACTGG
GACGAAAATACTGACGTGATTACAGGCTTAAAGCAGAAGACCTTCTATGGGAGGCCCAACTGGAACAATG
AGTTCAAGCAGATTGCCTACAATCACCCCAGCAGCAGTATTGGCGTGTTCTTCTGTGGACCTAAAGCTCT
CTCGAGGACACTTCAAAAGATGTGCCACTTGTATTCATCAGCTGACCCCAGAGGTGTTCATTTCTATTAC
AACAAGGAGAGCTTCTAGGCGGCCGCTCGAGTCTAGAGGGCCCGTTTAAACCCGCTGATCAGCCTCGACT
GTGCCTTCTAGTTGCCAGCCATCTGTTGTTTGCCCCTCCCCCGTGCCTTCCTTGACCCTGGAAGGTGCCA
CTCCCACTGTCCTTTCCTAATAAAATGAGGAAATTGCATCGCATTGTCTGAGTAGGTGTCATTCTATTCT
GGGGGGTGGGGTGGGGCAGGACAGCAAGGGGGAGGATTGGGAAGACAATAGCAGGCATGCTGGGGATGCG
GTGGGCTCTATGGCTTCTGAGGCGGAAAGAACCAGCTGGGGCTCTAGGGGGTATCCCC
[124 nt withheld, positions 2929-3052]
C
[91 nt withheld, positions 3054-3144]
A
[49 nt withheld, positions 3146-3194]
CCTTTGACGTTGGAGTCCACGTTCTTT
[37 nt withheld, positions 3222-3258]
ACCCTATCTCGGTCTATTCTTTTGATTTATAAGGGATTTTGCCGATTTCGGCCTATTGGTTAAAAAATGA
GCTGATTTAACAAAAATTTAACGCGAATTAATTCTGTGGAATGTGTGTCAGTTAGGGTGTGGAAAGTCCC
CAGGCTCCCCAGCAGGCAGAAGTATGCAAAGCATGCATCTCAATTAGTCAGCAACCAGGTGTGGAAAGTC
CCCAGGCTCCCCAGCAGGCAGAAGTATGCAAAGCATGCATCTCAATTAGTCAGCAACCATAGTCCCGCCC
CTAACTCCGCCCATCCCGCCCCTAACTCCGCCCAGTTCCGCCCATTCTCCGCCCCATGGCTGACTAATTT
TTTTTATTTATGCAGAGGCCGAGGCCGCCTCTGCCTCTGAGCTATTCCAGAAGTAGTGAGGAGGCTTTTT
TGGAGGCCTAGGCTTTTGCAAAAAGCTCCCGGGAGCTTGTATATCCATTTTCGGATCTGATCAAGAGACA
GGATGAGGATCGTTTCGCATGATTGAACAAGATGGATTGCACGCAGGTTCTCCGGCCGCTTGGGTGGAGA
GGCTATTCGGCTATGACTGGGCACAACAGACAATCGGCTGCTCTGATGCCGCCGTGTTCCGGCTGTCAGC
GCAGGGGCGCCCGGTTCTTTTTGTCAAGACCGACCTGTCCGGTGCCCTGAATGAACTGCAGGACGAGGCA
GCGCGGCTATCGTGGCTGGCCACGACGGGCGTTCCTTGCGCAGCTGTGCTCGACGTTGTCACTGAAGCGG
GAAGGGACTGGCTGCTATTGGGCGAAGTGCCGGGGCAGGATCTCCTGTCATCTCACCTTGCTCCTGCCGA
GAAAGTATCCATCATGGCTGATGCAATGCGGCGGCTGCATACGCTTGATCCGGCTACCTGCCCATTCGAC
CACCAAGCGAAACATCGCATCGAGCGAGCACGTACTCGGATGGAAGCCGGTCTTGTCGATCAGGATGATC
TGGACGAAGAGCATCAGGGGCTCGCGCCAGCCGAACTGTTCGCCAGGCTCAAGGCGCGCATGCCCGACGG
CGAGGATCTCGTCGTGACCCATGGCGATGCCTGCTTGCCGAATATCATGGTGGAAAATGGCCGCTTTTCT
GGATTCATCGACTGTGGCCGGCTGGGTGTGGCGGACCGCTATCAGGACATAGCGTTGGCTACCCGTGATA
TTGCTGAAGAGCTTGGCGGCGAATGGGCTGACCGCTTCCTCGTGCTTTACGGTATCGCCGCTCCCGATTC
GCAGCGCATCGCCTTCTATCGCCTTCTTGACGAGTTCTTCTGAGCGGGACTCTGGGGTTCGAAATGACCG
ACCAAGCGACGCCCAACCTGCCATCACGAGATTTCGATTCCACCGCCGCCTTCTATGAAAGGTTGGGCTT
CGGAATCGTTTTCCGGGACGCCGGCTGGATGATCCTCCAGCGCGGGGATCTCATGCTGGAGTTCTTCGCC
CACCCCAACTTGTTTATTGCAGCTTATAATGGTTACAAATAAAGCAATAGCATCACAAATTTCACAAATA
AAGCATTTTTTTCACTGCATTCTAGTTGTGGTTTGTCCAAACTCATCAATGTATCTTATCATGTCTGTAT
ACCGTCGACCTCTAGCTAGAGCTTGGCGTAATCATGGTCATAGCTGTTTCCTGTGTGAAATTGTTATCCG
CTCACAATTCCACACAACATACGAGCCGGAAGCATAAAGTGTAAAGCCTGGGGTGCCTAATGAGTGAGCT
AACTCACATTAATTGCGTTGCGCTCACTGCCCGCTTTCCAGTCGGGAAACCTGTCGTGCCAGCTGCATTA
ATGAATCGGCCAACGCGCGGGGAGAGGCGGTTTGCGTATTGGGCGCTCTTCCGCTTCCTCGCTCACTGAC
TCGCTGCGCTCGGTCGTTCGGCTGCGGCGAGCGGTATCAGCTCACTCAAAGGCGGTAATACGGTTATCCA
CAGAATCAGGGGATAACGCAGGAAAGAACATGTGAGCAAAAGGCCAGCAAAAGGCCAGGAACCGTAAAAA
GGCCGCGTTGCTGGCGTTTTTCCATAGGCTCCGCCCCCCTGACGAGCATCACAAAAATCGACGCTCAAGT
CAGAGGTGGCGAAACCCGACAGGACTATAAAGATACCAGGCGTTTCCCCCTGGAAGCTCCCTCGTGCGCT
CTCCTGTTCCGACCCTGCCGCTTACCGGATACCTGTCCGCCTTTCTCCCTTCGGGAAGCGTGGCGCTTTC
TCATAGCTCACGCTGTAGGTATCTCAGTTCGGTGTAGGTCGTTCGCTCCAAGCTGGGCTGTGTGCACGAA
CCCCCCGTTCAGCCCGACCGCTGCGCCTTATCCGGTAACTATCGTCTTGAGTCCAACCCGGTAAGACACG
ACTTATCGCCACTGGCAGCAGCCACTGGTAACAGGATTAGCAGAGCGAGGTATGTAGGCGGTGCTACAGA
GTTCTTGAAGTGGTGGCCTAACTACGGCTACACTAGAAGAACAGTATTTGGTATCTGCGCTCTGCTGAAG
CCAGTTACCTTCGGAAAAAGAGTTGGTAGCTCTTGATCCGGCAAACAAACCACCGCTGGTAGCGGTTTTT
TTGTTTGCAAGCAGCAGATTACGCGCAGAAAAAAAGGATCTCAAGAAGATCCTTTGATCTTTTCTACGGG
GTCTGACGCTCAGTGGAACGAAAACTCACGTTAAGGGATTTTGGTCATGAGATTATCAAAAAGGATCTTC
ACCTAGATCCTTTTAAATTAAAAATGAAGTTTTAAATCAATCTAAAGTATATATGAGTAAACTTGGTCTG
ACAGTTACCAATGCTTAATCAGTGAGGCACCTATCTCAGCGATCTGTCTATTTCGTTCATCCATAGTTGC
CTGACTCCCCGTCGTGTAGATAACTACGATACGGGAGGGCTTACCATCTGGCCCCAGTGCTGCAATGATA
CCGCGAGACCCACGCTCACCGGCTCCAGATTTATCAGCAATAAACCAGCCAGCCGGAAGGGCCGAGCGCA
GAAGTGGTCCTGCAACTTTATCCGCCTCCATCCAGTCTATTAATTGTTGCCGGGAAGCTAGAGTAAGTAG
TTCGCCAGTTAATAGTTTGCGCAACGTTGTTGCCATTGCTACAGGCATCGTGGTGTCACGCTCGTCGTTT
GGTATGGCTTCATTCAGCTCCGGTTCCCAACGATCAAGGCGAGTTACATGATCCCCCATGTTGTGCAAAA
AAGCGGTTAGCTCCTTCGGTCCTCCGATCGTTGTCAGAAGTAAGTTGGCCGCAGTGTTATCACTCATGGT
TATGGCAGCACTGCATAATTCTCTTACTGTCATGCCATCCGTAAGATGCTTTTCTGTGACTGGTGAGTAC
TCAACCAAGTCATTCTGAGAATAGTGTATGCGGCGACCGAGTTGCTCTTGCCCGGCGTCAATACGGGATA
ATACCGCGCCACATAGCAGAACTTTAAAAGTGCTCATCATTGGAAAACGTTCTTCGGGGCGAAAACTCTC
AAGGATCTTACCGCTGTTGAGATCCAGTTCGATGTAACCCACTCGTGCACCCAACTGATCTTCAGCATCT
TTTACTTTCACCAGCGTTTCTGGGTGAGCAAAAACAGGAAGGCAAAATGCCGCAAAAAAGGGAATAAGGG
CGACACGGAAATGTTGAATACTCATACTCTTCCTTTTTCAATATTATTGAAGCATTTATCAGGGTTATTG
TCTCATGAGCGGATACATATTTGAATGTATTTAGAAAAATAAACAAATAGGGGTTCCGCGCACATTTCCC
CGAAAAGTGCCACCTGACGTC
