>Addgene plasmid #58341 | pcDNA3.1-hNox3 | addgene partial sequence | sequence record 93754 | CMV-F 5'-CGCAAATGGGCGGTAGGCGTG-3'
GAGAACCCACTGCTTACTGGCTTATCGAAATTAATACGACTCACTATAGGGAGACCCAAGCTGGCTAGCC
ACCATGGGGTGCTGGATTTTGAATGAGGGTCTCTCCACCATATTAGTACTCTCATGGCTGGGAATAAATT
TTTATCTGTTTATTGACACGTTCTACTGGTATGAAGAGGAGGAGTCTTTCCATTACACACGAGTTATTTT
GGGTTCAACACTGGCTTGGGCACGAGCATCCGCACTGTGCCTGAATTTTAACTGCATGCTAATTCTAATA
CCTGTCAGTCGAAACCTTATTTCATTCATAAGAGGAACAAGTATTTGCTGCAGAGGACCGTGGAGGAGGC
AATTAGACAAAAACCTCAGATTTCACAAACTGGTCGCCTATGGGATAGCTGTTAATGCAACCATCCACAT
CGTGGCGCATTTCTTCAACCTGGAACGCTACCACTGGAGCCAGTCCGAGGAGGCCCAGGGACTTCTGGCC
GCACTTTCCAAGCTGGGCAACACCCCTAACGAGAGCTACCTCAACCCTGTCCGGACCTTCCCCACAAACA
CAACCACTGAATTGCTAAGGACAATAGCAGGCGTCACCGGTCTGGTGATCTCTCTGGCTTTAGTCTTGAT
CATGACCTCGTCAACTGAGTTCATCAGACAGGCCTCCTATGAGTTGTTCTGGTACACACACCATGTTTTC
ATCGTCTTCTTTCTCAGCCTGGCCATCCATGGGACGGGTCGGATTGTTCGAGGCCAAACCCAAGACAGTC
TCTCTCTGCACAACATCACCTTCTGTAGAGACCGCTATGCAGAATGGCAGACAGTGGCCCAATGCCCCGT
GCCTCAATTTTCTGGCAAGGAACCCTCGGCTTGGAAATGGATTTTAGGCCCTGTGGTCTTGTATGCATGT
G
