>Addgene plasmid #58341 | pcDNA3.1-hNox3 | addgene partial sequence | sequence record 93760 | BGH-rev 5'-TAGAAGGCACAGTCGAGG-3'
GAAGCTCTCCTTGTTGTAATAGAAATGAACACCTCTGGGGTCAGCTGATGAATACAAGTGGCACATCTTT
TGAAGTGTCCTCGAGAGAGCTTTAGGTCCACAGAAGAACACGCCAATACTGCTGCTGGGGTGATTGTAGG
CAATCTGCTTGAACTCATTGTTCCAGTTGGGCCTCCCATAGAAGGTCTTCTGCTTTAAGCCTGTAATCAC
GTCAGTATTTTCGTCCCAGTGTAAAGCTATGTGAAGAGCCTGATTTTCATCCCAGCCGGTAAGAAATATA
TGATAACTCAGAAAGTGAGTTTTCCCCTGCTCACTCATCCGTGTTTCCAGGGAGAGTAAGAGATCAGCAA
ACCACTCAAAAGCTCTTGCATCCCGGCAAATCCAGTAGAAATACACCTTGCTCAGCTTCAGTGGGGTCTG
TGCCTCACTGCATTTGTACCATATAGATTTCAGAAGAGCAGCGAAGGGAGTGACTCCGATCCCCGCGGCA
ACGCACACACACACTGGGTAGTGAAATACATCTGTCAGGGCAGTTCCAAAGGGCCCGTCCACTGCCAGCC
TTGGCAGGCTCCAGGGCTCCTGGAGGGCCTGTCCCTCTGCCCCAAAGGCCTCCAGTAGCGCTGCTGTCCA
GTCTCCTGCTGCCCGGATGTGCACGCTGAAAAAGTCTTCCTGGGGGGCAGAGGTAAGGGTGAAGGGGTGC
CACTCCAGCGAAGATATGGCTGGGCACTGCACCAAGATGTACTGCCCTGGCGCCATTTTAAAGCCACGCT
TTTTCATGTGAAGTTCCAGGACTCCAGAGGGGTGGCTTACCACCTTGGTAATGACAACTTCTTGTTGAAA
TCGCCAGAACCTAATTATTCTTTCACATGCATAC
