>Addgene plasmid #58341 | pcDNA3.1-hNox3 | addgene partial sequence | sequence record 93763 | SV40pro-F 5'-TATTTATGCAGAGGCCGAGG-3'
CTTTTTTGGAGGCCTAGGCTTTTGCAAAAAGCTCCCGGGAGCTTGTATATCCATTTTCGGATCTGATCAA
GAGACAGGATGAGGATCGTTTCGCATGATTGAACAAGATGGATTGCACGCAGGTTCTCCGGCCGCTTGGG
TGGAGAGGCTATTCGGCTATGACTGGGCACAACAGACAATCGGCTGCTCTGATGCCGCCGTGTTCCGGCT
GTCAGCGCAGGGGCGCCCGGTTCTTTTTGTCAAGACCGACCTGTCCGGTGCCCTGAATGAACTGCAGGAC
GAGGCAGCGCGGCTATCGTGGCTGGCCACGACGGGCGTTCCTTGCGCAGCTGTGCTCGACGTTGTCACTG
AAGCGGGAAGGGACTGGCTGCTATTGGGCGAAGTGCCGGGGCAGGATCTCCTGTCATCTCACCTTGCTCC
TGCCGAGAAAGTATCCATCATGGCTGATGCAATGCGGCGGCTGCATACGCTTGATCCGGCTACCTGCCCA
TTCGACCACCAAGCGAAACATCGCATCGAGCGAGCACGTACTCGGATGGAAGCCGGTCTTGTCGATCAGG
ATGATCTGGACGAAGAGCATCAGGGGCTCGCGCCAGCCGAACTGTTCGCCAGGCTCAAGGCGCGCATGCC
CGACGGCGAGGATCTCGTCGTGACCCATGGCGATGCCTGCTTGCCGAATATCATGGTGGAAAATGGCCGC
TTTTCTGGATTCATCGACTGTGGCCGGCTGGGTGTGGCGGACCGCTATCAGGACATAGCGTTGGCTACCC
GTGATATTGCTGAAGAGCTTGGCGGCGAATGGGCTGACCGCTTCCTCGTGCTTTACGGTATCGCCGCTCC
CGATTCGCAGCGCATCG
